>Addgene plasmid #31119 | pSuper-TatSF1 AB | addgene partial sequence | sequence record 35890 | H1 5'-tcgctatgtgttctgggaaa-3'
TTTGGGATCTTATAAGTTCTGTATGAGACCACAGATCCCCGAGTCAGATGACAAGGAAGTTCAAGAGACT
TCCTTGTCATCTGACTCTTTTTGGAAAAGCTTATCGATACCGTCGACCTCGAGGGGGGGCCCGGTACCCA
ATTCGCCCTATAGTGAGTCGTATTACGCGCGCTCACTGGCCGTCGTTTTACAACGTCGTGACTGGGAAAA
CCCTGGCGTTACCCAACTTAATCGCCTTGCAGCACATCCCCCTTTCGCCAGCTGGCGTAATAGCGAAGAG
GCCCGCACCGATCGCCCTTCCCAACAGTTGCGCAGCCTGAATGGCGAATGGAAATTGTAAGCGTTAATAT
TTTGTTAAAATTCGCGTTAAATTTTTGTTAAATCAGCTCATTTTTTTAACCAATAGGCCGAAATCGGCAA
AATCCCTTATAAATCAAAAGAATAGACCGAGATAGGGT
[37 nt withheld, positions 459-495]
AAAGAACGTGGACTCCAACGTCAAAGG
[49 nt withheld, positions 523-571]
T
[91 nt withheld, positions 573-663]
G
[116 nt withheld, positions 665-780]
