[The description below was written by a language model from this plasmid's Addgene catalogue record.]
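Description:
pSuper-TatSF1 AB is a mammalian RNA interference plasmid built on the commercial pSuper backbone (about 3.2 kb without insert), a small non-viral vector designed to express short hairpin RNAs in transfected mammalian cells. It is propagated in E. coli as a high-copy plasmid under ampicillin selection. The record lists no mammalian selection marker or reporter, and no feature table is provided, so the detailed layout of the backbone elements cannot be confirmed from the available information.

The insert is a restriction-cloned shRNA cassette directed against a 19-nucleotide target site in human HTATSF1 (Tat-SF1, also written TATSF1), a cellular factor originally implicated in HIV-1 Tat function. The promoter is not stated explicitly, but the listed sequencing primer is an H1 primer, consistent with the standard pSuper design in which the RNA polymerase III H1 promoter drives the hairpin. In such a design, the transcript folds into a stem-loop that is processed by the cellular RNAi machinery into an siRNA, which guides degradation of the target mRNA.

The plasmid is intended for knockdown of endogenous Tat-SF1 in human cells. The associated study used depletion of this protein to examine its role in HIV-1 gene expression, concluding that it is dispensable for Tat transactivation but influences the balance between unspliced and spliced viral RNAs. The depositor notes that this hairpin and a companion plasmid carrying another Tat-SF1 shRNA both work very well, so the pair can serve as independent reagents for confirming knockdown phenotypes.
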