Addgene plasmid #31119: pSuper-TatSF1 AB
Depositing lab: Mariano Garcia-Blanco. Depositing organization: Duke University. Publication: Tat-SF1 is not required for Tat transactivation but does regulate the relative levels of unspliced and spliced HIV-1 RNAs. Miller HB, Saunders KO, Tomaras GD, Garcia-Blanco MA. PLoS One. 2009 . 4(5):e5710. 10.1371/journal.pone.0005710 PubMed 19479034.
Backbone
  Vector backbone: pSuper
  Backbone manufacturer: Oligoengine
  Backbone size w/o insert (bp): 3176
  Vector type: Mammalian Expression, RNAi
Growth in bacteria
  Bacterial resistance: Ampicillin, 100 μg/mL
  Growth temperature: 37°C
  Growth strain: DH5alpha
  Copy number: High Copy
Gene/Insert
  Gene/Insert name: TatSF1 shRNA (alt name: TatSF1)
  gRNA/shRNA sequence: GAGTCAGATGACAAGGAAG
  Species: H. sapiens (human)
  Entrez Gene: HTATSF1 (a.k.a. TAT-SF1, TATSF1, dJ196E23.2)
  Cloning method: Restriction Enzyme
  Sequencing primers: 5′ H1
Terms and licenses: Academic/Nonprofit Terms; Industry Terms: Not Available to Industry
Depositor comments: shRNA TatSF1 Target: GAGTCAGATGACAAGGAAG NB: This shRNA for TatSF1 and Plasmid #31120 both work very well.
How to cite: pSuper-TatSF1 AB was a gift from Mariano Garcia-Blanco (Addgene plasmid # 31119 ; http://n2t.net/addgene:31119 ; RRID:Addgene_31119)
